Addgene plasmid #142645: TFORF0547
Purpose: Lentiviral vector for overexpressing transcription factor ORFs with unique 24-bp barcodes. Barcodes facilitate identification of transcription factors in pooled screens.
Depositing lab: Feng Zhang. Depositing organization: Broad Institute. Publication: A transcription factor atlas of directed differentiation. Joung J, Ma S, Tay T, Geiger-Schuller KR, Kirchgatterer PC, Verdine VK, Guo B, Arias-Garcia MA, Allen WE, Singh A, Kuksenko O, Abudayyeh OO, Gootenberg JS, Fu Z, Macrae RK, Buenrostro JD, Regev A, Zhang F. Cell. 2023 Jan 5;186(1):209-229.e26. doi: 10.1016/j.cell.2022.11.026. PubMed 36608654.
Backbone
  Vector backbone: pLX_TRC317
  Backbone manufacturer: Broad Institute Genetic Perturbation Platform
  Backbone size w/o insert (bp): 8264
  Vector type: Mammalian Expression, Lentiviral
  Selectable markers: Puromycin
Growth in bacteria
  Bacterial resistance: Ampicillin, 100 μg/mL
  Growth temperature: 37°C
  Growth strain: NEB Stable
  Copy number: High Copy
Gene/Insert
  Gene/Insert name: PAX9
  Species: H. sapiens (human)
  Insert size (bp): 1127
  Entrez Gene: PAX9 (a.k.a. STHAG3)
  Promoter: EF1a
  Cloning method: Unknown
  Sequencing primers: 5′ GGGTGGAGACTGAAGTTAGGCCAG; 3′ CACATAGCGTAAAAGGAGCAACATAG
Terms and licenses: Academic/Nonprofit Terms; Industry Terms: Not Available to Industry
Depositor comments: NM_006194,ENST00000402703,ENST00000361487 . The transcription factor ORF portion of this plasmid was synthesized by Genewiz. Please test multiple small colonies in case of plasmid recombination. To make this collection available in a timely manner, a portion of this collection was not fully sequenced by Addgene. If an Addgene verified full plasmid sequence is not available, please contact us prior to placing an order to request the full sequence.
How to cite: TFORF0547 was a gift from Feng Zhang (Addgene plasmid # 142645 ; http://n2t.net/addgene:142645 ; RRID:Addgene_142645)
