[The description below was written by a language model from this plasmid's Addgene catalogue record and pLannotate feature annotations shown in this document.]
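Description:
TFORF0547 is a lentiviral mammalian expression plasmid built on the pLX_TRC317 backbone from the Broad Institute Genetic Perturbation Platform. It carries the human transcription factor PAX9 as one member of a barcoded transcription factor ORF library. In bacteria it is maintained through a high-copy ColE1/pUC-type origin and selected with ampicillin via the β-lactamase gene. An f1 origin and remnants of a lac/lacZα cloning region flanked by T7 and T3 promoters are also present in the backbone. The depositor notes that the plasmid can recombine, which is consistent with its repeated LTR sequences.

The viral portion follows a third-generation, self-inactivating design. An RSV promoter drives a truncated HIV-1 5' LTR, followed by the Ψ packaging signal with a partial gag sequence, the Rev response element for Rev-dependent nuclear export of the genomic RNA, a cPPT/CTS element and a ΔU3 3' LTR, with an SV40 polyadenylation signal downstream. Two expression units lie between the LTRs. An SV40 early promoter/origin region drives puromycin N-acetyltransferase, which allows selection of transduced cells. The strong constitutive EF-1α promoter drives the synthesized PAX9 ORF, which corresponds to the reference transcripts listed by the depositor. A WPRE downstream of the ORF enhances transcript stability and expression. The record states that each construct in the collection carries a unique 24-bp barcode, but the barcode is not annotated in the feature table. A short U6 promoter-like fragment between the ORF and the WPRE is annotated, but its role is not stated.

The vector is intended for PAX9 overexpression, particularly in pooled screens where the barcode identifies which transcription factor each cell received, as in directed differentiation studies.
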