Features (pLannotate 1.2.2; 31 found; start..end, strand, type, name):
      5..231     +  promoter       RSV promoter: Rous sarcoma virus enhancer/promoter
    232..412     +  LTR            5' LTR (truncated): truncated 5' long terminal repeat (LTR) from HIV-1
    459..584     +  misc_feature   HIV-1 Ψ: packaging signal of human immunodeficiency virus type 1
    568..931     +  CDS            HIV-1 gag (fragment): gag protein from human immunodeficiency virus 1; gag
   1077..1310    +  misc_feature   RRE: The Rev response element (RRE) of HIV-1 allows for Rev-dependent mRNA export from the nucleus to the cytoplasm.
   1687..1713    +  CDS            Rev (fragment): human immunodeficiency virus 1 (HIV-1) Rev protein; rev; enhances nuclear export of unspliced and incompletely spliced viral mRNAs
   1720..1743    +  promoter       SV40 promoter (fragment): SV40 early promoter
   1744..1815    +  promoter       SV40 promoter (fragment): SV40 enhancer and early promoter
   1839..1974    +  rep_origin     SV40 ori: SV40 origin of replication
   2020..2616    +  CDS            PuroR (fragment): puromycin N-acetyltransferase; pac from Streptomyces; confers resistance to puromycin
   2665..2782    +  misc_feature   cPPT/CTS: central polypurine tract and central termination sequence of HIV-1
   2847..2913    +  CDS            small t antigen (fragment): SV40 (simian virus 40) small t antigen
   2920..4098    +  promoter       EF-1α promoter: strong constitutive promoter for human elongation factor EF-1α
   4115..5137    +  CDS            PAX9: PAX9_HUMAN - Experimental evidence at protein level: Swiss-Prot protein existence level 1. Transcription factor required for normal development of thymus, parathyroid glands, ultimobranchial bodies, teeth, skeletal elements of skull and larynx as well as distal limbs. From Homo sapiens (Human).
   5153..5206    +  promoter       U6 promoter (fragment): RNA polymerase III promoter for human U6 snRNA
   5248..5836    +  misc_feature   WPRE: woodchuck hepatitis virus posttranscriptional regulatory element
   5887..5906    +  misc_feature   cPPT/CTS (fragment): central polypurine tract and central termination sequence of HIV-1
   5908..6141    +  LTR            3' LTR (ΔU3): self-inactivating 3' long terminal repeat (LTR) from HIV-1
   6219..6340    +  polyA_signal   SV40 poly(A) signal: SV40 polyadenylation signal
   6380..6515    +  rep_origin     SV40 ori: SV40 origin of replication
   6536..6554    -  promoter       T7 promoter: promoter for bacteriophage T7 RNA polymerase
   6562..6717    +  CDS            lacZα (fragment): LacZα fragment of β-galactosidase; lacZ fragment
   6722..7150    +  rep_origin     f1 ori (sequence partly withheld): f1 bacteriophage origin of replication; arrow indicates direction of (+) strand synthesis
   7203..7307    +  promoter       AmpR promoter: bla
   7308..8168    +  CDS            AmpR: β-lactamase; bla; confers resistance to ampicillin, carbenicillin, and related antibiotics
   8339..8927    +  rep_origin     ori: high-copy-number ColE1/pMB1/pBR322/pUC origin of replication
   9110..9202    +  CDS            lacI (fragment): lac repressor; lacI; The lac repressor binds to the lac operator to inhibit transcription in E. coli. This inhibition can be relieved by adding lactose or isopropyl-β-D-thiogalactopyranoside (IPTG).
   9215..9236    +  protein_bind   CAP binding site: CAP binding activates transcription in the presence of cAMP. E. coli catabolite activator protein
   9251..9281    +  promoter       lac promoter: promoter for the E. coli lac operon
   9289..9305    +  protein_bind   lac operator: The lac repressor binds to the lac operator to inhibit transcription in E. coli. This inhibition can be relieved by adding lactose or isopropyl-β-D-thiogalactopyranoside (IPTG). lac repressor encoded by lacI
   9350..9368    +  promoter       T3 promoter: promoter for bacteriophage T3 RNA polymerase
>Addgene plasmid #142645 | TFORF0547 | addgene full sequence | sequence record 391455 | Addgene NGS Result
TTAATGTAGTCTTATGCAATACTCTTGTAGTCTTGCAACATGGTAACGATGAGTTAGCAACATGCCTTAC
AAGGAGAGAAAAAGCACCGTGCATGCCGATTGGTGGAAGTAAGGTGGTACGATCGTGCCTTATTAGGAAG
GCAACAGACGGGTCTGACATGGATTGGACGAACCACTGAATTGCCGCATTGCAGAGATATTGTATTTAAG
TGCCTAGCTCGATACATAAACGGGTCTCTCTGGTTAGACCAGATCTGAGCCTGGGAGCTCTCTGGCTAAC
TAGGGAACCCACTGCTTAAGCCTCAATAAAGCTTGCCTTGAGTGCTTCAAGTAGTGTGTGCCCGTCTGTT
GTGTGACTCTGGTAACTAGAGATCCCTCAGACCCTTTTAGTCAGTGTGGAAAATCTCTAGCAGTGGCGCC
CGAACAGGGACTTGAAAGCGAAAGGGAAACCAGAGGAGCTCTCTCGACGCAGGACTCGGCTTGCTGAAGC
GCGCACGGCAAGAGGCGAGGGGCGGCGACTGGTGAGTACGCCAAAAATTTTGACTAGCGGAGGCTAGAAG
GAGAGAGATGGGTGCGAGAGCGTCAGTATTAAGCGGGGGAGAATTAGATCGCGATGGGAAAAAATTCGGT
TAAGGCCAGGGGGAAAGAAAAAATATAAATTAAAACATATAGTATGGGCAAGCAGGGAGCTAGAACGATT
CGCAGTTAATCCTGGCCTGTTAGAAACATCAGAAGGCTGTAGACAAATACTGGGACAGCTACAACCATCC
CTTCAGACAGGATCAGAAGAACTTAGATCATTATATAATACAGTAGCAACCCTCTATTGTGTGCATCAAA
GGATAGAGATAAAAGACACCAAGGAAGCTTTAGACAAGATAGAGGAAGAGCAAAACAAAAGTAAGACCAC
CGCACAGCAAGCGGCCGCTGATCTTCAGACCTGGAGGAGGAGATATGAGGGACAATTGGAGAAGTGAATT
ATATAAATATAAAGTAGTAAAAATTGAACCATTAGGAGTAGCACCCACCAAGGCAAAGAGAAGAGTGGTG
CAGAGAGAAAAAAGAGCAGTGGGAATAGGAGCTTTGTTCCTTGGGTTCTTGGGAGCAGCAGGAAGCACTA
TGGGCGCAGCGTCAATGACGCTGACGGTACAGGCCAGACAATTATTGTCTGGTATAGTGCAGCAGCAGAA
CAATTTGCTGAGGGCTATTGAGGCGCAACAGCATCTGTTGCAACTCACAGTCTGGGGCATCAAGCAGCTC
CAGGCAAGAATCCTGGCTGTGGAAAGATACCTAAAGGATCAACAGCTCCTGGGGATTTGGGGTTGCTCTG
GAAAACTCATTTGCACCACTGCTGTGCCTTGGAATGCTAGTTGGAGTAATAAATCTCTGGAACAGATTTG
GAATCACACGACCTGGATGGAGTGGGACAGAGAAATTAACAATTACACAAGCTTAATACACTCCTTAATT
GAAGAATCGCAAAACCAGCAAGAAAAGAATGAACAAGAATTATTGGAATTAGATAAATGGGCAAGTTTGT
GGAATTGGTTTAACATAACAAATTGGCTGTGGTATATAAAATTATTCATAATGATAGTAGGAGGCTTGGT
AGGTTTAAGAATAGTTTTTGCTGTACTTTCTATAGTGAATAGAGTTAGGCAGGGATATTCACCATTATCG
TTTCAGACCCACCTCCCAACCCCGAGGGGACCCATGCATTGCATCTCAATTAGTCAGCAACCAGGTGTGG
AAAGTCCCCAGGCTCCCCAGCAGGCAGAAGTATGCAAAGCATGCGTCTCAATTAGTCAGCAACCATAGTC
CCGCCCCTAACTCCGCCCATCCCGCCCCTAACTCCGCCCAGTTCCGCCCATTCTCCGCCCCATGGCTGAC
TAATTTTTTTTATTTATGCAGAGGCCGAGGCCGCCTCGGCCTCTGAGCTATTCCAGAAGTAGTGAGGAGG
CTTTTTTGGAGGCCTAGGCTTTTGCAAAAAGCTTTCTAGAGGTACCACCGGAGCTTACCATGACCGAGTA
CAAGCCCACGGTGCGCCTCGCCACCCGCGACGACGTCCCCAGGGCCGTACGCACCCTCGCCGCCGCGTTC
GCCGACTACCCCGCCACGCGCCACACCGTCGATCCGGACCGCCACATCGAGCGGGTCACCGAGCTGCAAG
AACTCTTCCTCACGCGCGTCGGGCTCGACATCGGCAAGGTGTGGGTCGCGGACGACGGCGCCGCCGTGGC
GGTCTGGACCACGCCGGAGAGCGTCGAAGCGGGGGCGGTGTTCGCCGAGATCGGCCCGCGCATGGCCGAG
TTGAGCGGTTCCCGGCTGGCCGCGCAGCAACAGATGGAAGGCCTCCTGGCGCCGCACCGGCCCAAGGAGC
CCGCGTGGTTCCTGGCCACCGTCGGCGTCTCGCCCGACCACCAGGGCAAGGGTCTGGGCAGCGCCGTCGT
GCTCCCCGGAGTGGAGGCGGCCGAGCGCGCCGGGGTGCCCGCCTTCCTGGAGACCTCCGCGCCCCGCAAC
CTCCCCTTCTACGAGCGGCTCGGCTTCACCGTCACCGCCGACGTCGAGGTGCCCGAAGGACCGCGCACCT
GGTGCATGACCCGCAAGCCCGGTGCCAGTTAACGAATTCTAGATCTTGAGACAAATGGCAGTATTCATCC
ACAATTTTAAAAGAAAAGGGGGGATTGGGGGGTACAGTGCAGGGGAAAGAATAGTAGACATAATAGCAAC
AGACATACAAACTAAAGAATTACAAAAACAAATTACAAAAATTCAAAATTTTCGGGTTTATTACAGGGAC
AGCAGAGATCCACTTTGGCGCCGGCTCGAGGCCTGCAGGTGCAAAGATGGATAAAGTTTTAAACAGAGAG
GAATCTTTGCAGCTAATGGACCTTCTAGGTCTTGAAAGGAGTGGGAATTGGCTCCGGTGCCCGTCAGTGG
GCAGAGCGCACATCGCCCACAGTCCCCGAGAAGTTGGGGGGAGGGGTCGGCAATTGAACCGGTGCCTAGA
GAAGGTGGCGCGGGGTAAACTGGGAAAGTGATGTCGTGTACTGGCTCCGCCTTTTTCCCGAGGGTGGGGG
AGAACCGTATATAAGTGCAGTAGTCGCCGTGAACGTTCTTTTTCGCAACGGGTTTGCCGCCAGAACACAG
GTAAGTGCCGTGTGTGGTTCCCGCGGGCCTGGCCTCTTTACGGGTTATGGCCCTTGCGTGCCTTGAATTA
CTTCCACCTGGCTGCAGTACGTGATTCTTGATCCCGAGCTTCGGGTTGGAAGTGGGTGGGAGAGTTCGAG
GCCTTGCGCTTAAGGAGCCCCTTCGCCTCGTGCTTGAGTTGAGGCCTGGCCTGGGCGCTGGGGCCGCCGC
GTGCGAATCTGGTGGCACCTTCGCGCCTGTCTCGCTGCTTTCGATAAGTCTCTAGCCATTTAAAATTTTT
GATGACCTGCTGCGACGCTTTTTTTCTGGCAAGATAGTCTTGTAAATGCGGGCCAAGATCTGCACACTGG
TATTTCGGTTTTTGGGGCCGCGGGCGGCGACGGGGCCCGTGCGTCCCAGCGCACATGTTCGGCGAGGCGG
GGCCTGCGAGCGCGGCCACCGAGAATCGGACGGGGGTAGTCTCAAGCTGGCCGGCCTGCTCTGGTGCCTG
GCCTCGCGCCGCCGTGTATCGCCCCGCCCTGGGCGGCAAGGCTGGCCCGGTCGGCACCAGTTGCGTGAGC
GGAAAGATGGCCGCTTCCCGGCCCTGCTGCAGGGAGCTCAAAATGGAGGACGCGGCGCTCGGGAGAGCGG
GCGGGTGAGTCACCCACACAAAGGAAAAGGGCCTTTCCGTCCTCAGCCGTCGCTTCATGTGACTCCACGG
AGTACCGGGCGCCGTCCAGGCACCTCGATTAGTTCTCGAGCTTTTGGAGTACGTCGTCTTTAGGTTGGGG
GGAGGGGTTTTATGCGATGGAGTTTCCCCACACTGAGTGGGTGGAGACTGAAGTTAGGCCAGCTTGGCAC
TTGATGTAATTCTCCTTGGAATTTGCCCTTTTTGAGTTTGGATCTTGGTTCATTCTCAAGCCTCAGACAG
TGGTTCAAAGTTTTTTTCTTCCATTTCAGGTGTCGTGAGGCTAGCACCGCCACCATGGAGCCAGCCTTCG
GGGAGGTGAACCAGCTGGGAGGAGTGTTCGTGAACGGGAGGCCGCTGCCCAACGCCATCCGGCTTCGCAT
CGTGGAACTGGCCCAACTGGGCATCCGACCGTGTGACATCAGCCGCCAGCTACGGGTCTCGCACGGCTGC
GTCAGCAAGATCCTGGCGCGATACAACGAGACGGGCTCGATCTTGCCAGGAGCCATCGGGGGCAGCAAGC
CCCGGGTCACTACCCCCACCGTGGTGAAACACATCCGGACCTACAAGCAGAGAGACCCCGGCATCTTCGC
CTGGGAGATCCGGGACCGCCTGCTGGCGGACGGCGTGTGCGACAAGTACAATGTGCCCTCCGTGAGCTCC
ATCAGCCGCATTCTGCGCAACAAGATCGGCAACTTGGCCCAGCAGGGTCATTACGACTCATACAAGCAGC
ACCAGCCGACGCCGCAGCCAGCGCTGCCCTACAACCACATCTACTCGTACCCCAGCCCTATCACGGCGGC
GGCCGCCAAGGTGCCCACGCCACCCGGGGTGCCTGCCATCCCCGGTTCGGTGGCCATGCCGCGCACCTGG
CCCTCCTCGCACTCCGTCACCGACATCCTGGGCATCCGCTCCATCACCGACCAAGTGAGCGACAGCTCCC
CCTACCACAGCCCCAAGGTGGAGGAGTGGAGCAGCCTGGGCCGCAACAACTTCCCCGCCGCCGCCCCGCA
CGCGGTGAACGGGTTGGAGAAGGGAGCCCTGGAGCAGGAAGCCAAGTACGGTCAGGCACCAAATGGTCTC
CCAGCTGTGGGCAGTTTTGTGTCAGCATCCAGCATGGCTCCTTACCCTACCCCAGCCCAAGTGTCGCCTT
ACATGACCTACAGTGCTGCTCCTTCTGGTTATGTTGCTGGACATGGGTGGCAACATGCTGGGGGCACCTC
ATTGTCTCCCCACAACTGTGACATTCCGGCATCGCTGGCGTTCAAGGGAATGCAGGCAGCCAGAGAAGGT
AGTCATTCTGTCACGGCTTCCGCGCTCTAGTAATGAACTAGTCCGTAACTTGAAAGTATTTCGATTTCTT
GGCTTTATATATCTTGTGGAAAGGACGAACCTGGAACTTAAACTTAGAATGAACGCGTTAAGTCGACAAT
CAACCTCTGGATTACAAAATTTGTGAAAGATTGACTGGTATTCTTAACTATGTTGCTCCTTTTACGCTAT
GTGGATACGCTGCTTTAATGCCTTTGTATCATGCTATTGCTTCCCGTATGGCTTTCATTTTCTCCTCCTT
GTATAAATCCTGGTTGCTGTCTCTTTATGAGGAGTTGTGGCCCGTTGTCAGGCAACGTGGCGTGGTGTGC
ACTGTGTTTGCTGACGCAACCCCCACTGGTTGGGGCATTGCCACCACCTGTCAGCTCCTTTCCGGGACTT
TCGCTTTCCCCCTCCCTATTGCCACGGCGGAACTCATCGCCGCCTGCCTTGCCCGCTGCTGGACAGGGGC
TCGGCTGTTGGGCACTGACAATTCCGTGGTGTTGTCGGGGAAATCATCGTCCTTTCCTTGGCTGCTCGCC
TGTGTTGCCACCTGGATTCTGCGCGGGACGTCCTTCTGCTACGTCCCTTCGGCCCTCAATCCAGCGGACC
TTCCTTCCCGCGGCCTGCTGCCGGCTCTGCGGCCTCTTCCGCGTCTTCGCCTTCGCCCTCAGACGAGTCG
GATCTCCCTTTGGGCCGCCTCCCCGCGTCGACTTTAAGACCAATGACTTACAAGGCAGCTGTAGATCTTA
GCCACTTTTTAAAAGAAAAGGGGGGACTGGAAGGGCTAATTCACTCCCAACGAAGACAAGATCTGCTTTT
TGCTTGTACTGGGTCTCTCTGGTTAGACCAGATCTGAGCCTGGGAGCTCTCTGGCTAACTAGGGAACCCA
CTGCTTAAGCCTCAATAAAGCTTGCCTTGAGTGCTTCAAGTAGTGTGTGCCCGTCTGTTGTGTGACTCTG
GTAACTAGAGATCCCTCAGACCCTTTTAGTCAGTGTGGAAAATCTCTAGCAGTACGTATAGTAGTTCATG
TCATCTTATTATTCAGTATTTATAACTTGCAAAGAAATGAATATCAGAGAGTGAGAGGAACTTGTTTATT
GCAGCTTATAATGGTTACAAATAAAGCAATAGCATCACAAATTTCACAAATAAAGCATTTTTTTCACTGC
ATTCTAGTTGTGGTTTGTCCAAACTCATCAATGTATCTTATCATGTCTGGCTCTAGCTATCCCGCCCCTA
ACTCCGCCCATCCCGCCCCTAACTCCGCCCAGTTCCGCCCATTCTCCGCCCCATGGCTGACTAATTTTTT
TTATTTATGCAGAGGCCGAGGCCGCCTCGGCCTCTGAGCTATTCCAGAAGTAGTGAGGAGGCTTTTTTGG
AGGCCTAGGGACGTACCCAATTCGCCCTATAGTGAGTCGTATTACGCGCGCTCACTGGCCGTCGTTTTAC
AACGTCGTGACTGGGAAAACCCTGGCGTTACCCAACTTAATCGCCTTGCAGCACATCCCCCTTTCGCCAG
CTGGCGTAATAGCGAAGAGGCCCGCACCGATCGCCCTTCCCAACAGTTGCGCAGCCTGAATGGCGAATGG
G
[124 nt withheld, positions 6722-6845]
C
[91 nt withheld, positions 6847-6937]
A
[49 nt withheld, positions 6939-6987]
CCTTTGACGTTGGAGTCCACGTTCTTT
[37 nt withheld, positions 7015-7051]
ACCCTATCTCGGTCTATTCTTTTGATTTATAAGGGATTTTGCCGATTTCGGCCTATTGGTTAAAAAATGA
GCTGATTTAACAAAAATTTAACGCGAATTTTAACAAAATATTAACGCTTACAATTTAGGTGGCACTTTTC
GGGGAAATGTGCGCGGAACCCCTATTTGTTTATTTTTCTAAATACATTCAAATATGTATCCGCTCATGAG
ACAATAACCCTGATAAATGCTTCAATAATATTGAAAAAGGAAGAGTATGAGTATTCAACATTTCCGTGTC
GCCCTTATTCCCTTTTTTGCGGCATTTTGCCTTCCTGTTTTTGCTCACCCAGAAACGCTGGTGAAAGTAA
AAGATGCTGAAGATCAGTTGGGTGCACGAGTGGGTTACATCGAACTGGATCTCAACAGCGGTAAGATCCT
TGAGAGTTTTCGCCCCGAAGAACGTTTTCCAATGATGAGCACTTTTAAAGTTCTGCTATGTGGCGCGGTA
TTATCCCGTATTGACGCCGGGCAAGAGCAACTCGGTCGCCGCATACACTATTCTCAGAATGACTTGGTTG
AGTACTCACCAGTCACAGAAAAGCATCTTACGGATGGCATGACAGTAAGAGAATTATGCAGTGCTGCCAT
AACCATGAGTGATAACACTGCGGCCAACTTACTTCTGACAACGATCGGAGGACCGAAGGAGCTAACCGCT
TTTTTGCACAACATGGGGGATCATGTAACTCGCCTTGATCGTTGGGAACCGGAGCTGAATGAAGCCATAC
CAAACGACGAGCGTGACACCACGATGCCTGTAGCAATGGCAACAACGTTGCGCAAACTATTAACTGGCGA
ACTACTTACTCTAGCTTCCCGGCAACAATTAATAGACTGGATGGAGGCGGATAAAGTTGCAGGACCACTT
CTGCGCTCGGCCCTTCCGGCTGGCTGGTTTATTGCTGATAAATCTGGAGCCGGTGAGCGTGGGTCTCGCG
GTATCATTGCAGCACTGGGGCCAGATGGTAAGCCCTCCCGTATCGTAGTTATCTACACGACGGGGAGTCA
GGCAACTATGGATGAACGAAATAGACAGATCGCTGAGATAGGTGCCTCACTGATTAAGCATTGGTAACTG
TCAGACCAAGTTTACTCATATATACTTTAGATTGATTTAAAACTTCATTTTTAATTTAAAAGGATCTAGG
TGAAGATCCTTTTTGATAATCTCATGACCAAAATCCCTTAACGTGAGTTTTCGTTCCACTGAGCGTCAGA
CCCCGTAGAAAAGATCAAAGGATCTTCTTGAGATCCTTTTTTTCTGCGCGTAATCTGCTGCTTGCAAACA
AAAAAACCACCGCTACCAGCGGTGGTTTGTTTGCCGGATCAAGAGCTACCAACTCTTTTTCCGAAGGTAA
CTGGCTTCAGCAGAGCGCAGATACCAAATACTGTTCTTCTAGTGTAGCCGTAGTTAGGCCACCACTTCAA
GAACTCTGTAGCACCGCCTACATACCTCGCTCTGCTAATCCTGTTACCAGTGGCTGCTGCCAGTGGCGAT
AAGTCGTGTCTTACCGGGTTGGACTCAAGACGATAGTTACCGGATAAGGCGCAGCGGTCGGGCTGAACGG
GGGGTTCGTGCACACAGCCCAGCTTGGAGCGAACGACCTACACCGAACTGAGATACCTACAGCGTGAGCT
ATGAGAAAGCGCCACGCTTCCCGAAGGGAGAAAGGCGGACAGGTATCCGGTAAGCGGCAGGGTCGGAACA
GGAGAGCGCACGAGGGAGCTTCCAGGGGGAAACGCCTGGTATCTTTATAGTCCTGTCGGGTTTCGCCACC
TCTGACTTGAGCGTCGATTTTTGTGATGCTCGTCAGGGGGGCGGAGCCTATGGAAAAACGCCAGCAACGC
GGCCTTTTTACGGTTCCTGGCCTTTTGCTGGCCTTTTGCTCACATGTTCTTTCCTGCGTTATCCCCTGAT
TCTGTGGATAACCGTATTACCGCCTTTGAGTGAGCTGATACCGCTCGCCGCAGCCGAACGACCGAGCGCA
GCGAGTCAGTGAGCGAGGAAGCGGAAGAGCGCCCAATACGCAAACCGCCTCTCCCCGCGCGTTGGCCGAT
TCATTAATGCAGCTGGCACGACAGGTTTCCCGACTGGAAAGCGGGCAGTGAGCGCAACGCAATTAATGTG
AGTTAGCTCACTCATTAGGCACCCCAGGCTTTACACTTTATGCTTCCGGCTCGTATGTTGTGTGGAATTG
TGAGCGGATAACAATTTCACACAGGAAACAGCTATGACCATGATTACGCCAAGCGCGCAATTAACCCTCA
CTAAAGGGAACAAAAGCTGGAGCTGCAAGC
