>Addgene plasmid #142645 | TFORF0547 | depositor partial sequence | sequence record 280073 | Insert
ACCGCCACCATGGAGCCAGCCTTCGGGGAGGTGAACCAGCTGGGAGGAGTGTTCGTGAACGGGAGGCCGC
TGCCCAACGCCATCCGGCTTCGCATCGTGGAACTGGCCCAACTGGGCATCCGACCGTGTGACATCAGCCG
CCAGCTACGGGTCTCGCACGGCTGCGTCAGCAAGATCCTGGCGCGATACAACGAGACGGGCTCGATCTTG
CCAGGAGCCATCGGGGGCAGCAAGCCCCGGGTCACTACCCCCACCGTGGTGAAACACATCCGGACCTACA
AGCAGAGAGACCCCGGCATCTTCGCCTGGGAGATCCGGGACCGCCTGCTGGCGGACGGCGTGTGCGACAA
GTACAATGTGCCCTCCGTGAGCTCCATCAGCCGCATTCTGCGCAACAAGATCGGCAACTTGGCCCAGCAG
GGTCATTACGACTCATACAAGCAGCACCAGCCGACGCCGCAGCCAGCGCTGCCCTACAACCACATCTACT
CGTACCCCAGCCCTATCACGGCGGCGGCCGCCAAGGTGCCCACGCCACCCGGGGTGCCTGCCATCCCCGG
TTCGGTGGCCATGCCGCGCACCTGGCCCTCCTCGCACTCCGTCACCGACATCCTGGGCATCCGCTCCATC
ACCGACCAAGTGAGCGACAGCTCCCCCTACCACAGCCCCAAGGTGGAGGAGTGGAGCAGCCTGGGCCGCA
ACAACTTCCCCGCCGCCGCCCCGCACGCGGTGAACGGGTTGGAGAAGGGAGCCCTGGAGCAGGAAGCCAA
GTACGGTCAGGCACCAAATGGTCTCCCAGCTGTGGGCAGTTTTGTGTCAGCATCCAGCATGGCTCCTTAC
CCTACCCCAGCCCAAGTGTCGCCTTACATGACCTACAGTGCTGCTCCTTCTGGTTATGTTGCTGGACATG
GGTGGCAACATGCTGGGGGCACCTCATTGTCTCCCCACAACTGTGACATTCCGGCATCGCTGGCGTTCAA
GGGAATGCAGGCAGCCAGAGAAGGTAGTCATTCTGTCACGGCTTCCGCGCTCTAGTAATGAACTAGTCCG
TAACTTGAAAGTATTTCGATTTCTTGGCTTTATATATCTTGTGGAAAGGACGAACCTGGAACTTAAACTT
AGAATGA
