>Addgene plasmid #142645 | TFORF0547 | depositor partial sequence | sequence record 280074 | Barcode
ACCTGGAACTTAAACTTAGAATGA
